Addgene plasmid #141299: pRATIO1212
Purpose: (Empty Backbone) Gateway cloning compatible dual fluorescent ratiometric binary vector
Depositing lab: David Nelson. Depositing organization: University of California, Riverside. Publication: A series of dual-reporter vectors for ratiometric analysis of protein abundance in plants. Khosla A, Rodriguez-Furlan C, Kapoor S, Van Norman JM, Nelson DC. Plant Direct. 2020 Jun 21;4(6):e00231. doi: 10.1002/pld3.231. eCollection 2020 Jun. PubMed 32582876.
Backbone
  Vector backbone: pGWB402
  Backbone manufacturer: Tsuyoshi Nakagawa
  Backbone size (bp): 11000
  Vector type: Plant Expression
  Promoter: CaMV 35S promoter
  Selectable markers: Kanamycin
  Tag / fusion protein: mScarlet-I (C terminal on insert); mVenus (C terminal on insert)
Growth in bacteria
  Bacterial resistance: Chloramphenicol and Spectinomycin, 25 & 50 μg/mL
  Growth temperature: 37°C
  Growth strain: ccdB Survival
  Copy number: High Copy
Gene/Insert
  Cloning method: Gateway Cloning
Terms and licenses: Academic/Nonprofit Terms; Industry Terms: Not Available to Industry
Depositor comments: Please visit https://www.biorxiv.org/content/10.1101/2020.02.10.939363v1 for bioRxiv preprint.
How to cite: pRATIO1212 was a gift from David Nelson (Addgene plasmid # 141299 ; http://n2t.net/addgene:141299 ; RRID:Addgene_141299)
