[The description below was written by a language model from this plasmid's Addgene catalogue record and pLannotate feature annotations shown in this document.]
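Description:
pRATIO1212 is an empty Gateway destination vector for plant expression, built on the pGWB402 binary backbone and intended for Agrobacterium-mediated T-DNA delivery. It carries a high-copy ColE1/pUC-type origin with a bom site for propagation in E. coli, and the pVS1 oriV with RepA and StaA for replication and stable maintenance in Agrobacterium. Bacterial selection is by spectinomycin (aadA) on the backbone and chloramphenicol from the Gateway cassette. Because the unrecombined cassette encodes the CcdB toxin, the plasmid is maintained in a ccdB-tolerant strain. Within the T-DNA borders, an nptII gene driven by the NOS promoter and ended by a NOS terminator provides kanamycin selection in plants.

The payload is a single CaMV 35S-driven transcription unit. The promoter is followed by an SV40 nuclear localization signal, then the attR1–CmR–ccdB–attR2 cassette, then the mScarlet-I and Venus (recorded as mVenus) coding sequences, and finally a NOS terminator. An LR reaction replaces the attR-flanked cassette with a gene of interest, which becomes fused at its C terminus to mScarlet-I, with the SV40 NLS positioned upstream of the insertion site. A gap of roughly 170 nt between the two fluorescent protein coding sequences is unannotated, and the record does not state what element separates target and reference reporters.

The stated purpose is dual-fluorescent ratiometric analysis of protein abundance in plants. Both reporters derive from one transcript, so the red signal from the tagged target can be normalised to the yellow reference signal, correcting for differences in transformation efficiency or expression level between cells or samples.
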