Features (pLannotate 1.2.2; 35 found; start..end, strand, type, name):
      1..342     +  promoter       CaMV 35S promoter: strong constitutive promoter from cauliflower mosaic virus
    364..384     +  CDS            SV40 NLS: nuclear localization signal of SV40 (simian virus 40) large T antigen
    400..524     +  protein_bind   attR1: mutant version of attR; recombination site for the Gateway® LR reaction LR Clonase™
    561..591     +  promoter       lac UV5 promoter: E. coli lac promoter with an "up" mutation
    616..644     +  promoter       cat promoter (fragment): promoter of the E. coli cat gene encoding chloramphenicol acetyltransferase
    645..1304    +  CDS            CmR: chloramphenicol acetyltransferase; cat; confers resistance to chloramphenicol
   1483..1641    +  CDS            ccdA (fragment): CCDA_ECO57 - Also known as H, letA. Experimental evidence at protein level: Swiss-Prot protein existence level 1. Antitoxin component of a type II toxin-antitoxin (TA) system which inhibits the post-segregational killing (PSK) of plasmid-free cells, also referred to as a plasmid addiction system. Binds to and blocks the activity of CcdB; will also remove bound CcdB protein from the CcdB-GyrA complex by forming a CcdA-CcdB complex, a process termed rejuvenation. Functions as a transcriptional corepressor for the ccdAB operon, repression also requires CcdB (By similarity). From Escherichia coli
   1646..1948    +  CDS            ccdB: CCDB_ECOLI - Also known as G, letB, letD. Experimental evidence at protein level: Swiss-Prot protein existence level 1. Toxic component of a type II toxin-antitoxin (TA) system, functioning in plasmid maintainence. Responsible for the post- segregational killing (PSK) of plasmid-free cells, also referred to as a plasmid addiction system. Half-life of over 2 hours. Cell killing by CcdB is accompanied by filamentation, defects in chromosome and plasmid segregation, defects in cell division, formation of anucleate cells, decreased DNA synthesis and plasmid loss. Interferes with the activity of DN
   1992..2116    -  protein_bind   attR2: mutant version of attR; recombination site for the Gateway® LR reaction LR Clonase™
   2124..2819    +  CDS            mScarlet-I: mScarlet-I is a basic (constitutively fluorescent) red fluorescent protein published in 2016, derived from synthetic construct. It is reported to be a rapidly-maturing monomer with moderate acid sensitivity.
   2988..3701    +  CDS            Venus: Venus is a basic (constitutively fluorescent) yellow fluorescent protein published in 2002, derived from Aequorea victoria. It is reported to be a rapidly-maturing weak dimer with moderate acid sensitivity.
   3736..3988    +  terminator     NOS terminator: nopaline synthase terminator and poly(A) signal
   4059..4081    -  protein_bind   lac operator (fragment): The lac repressor binds to the lac operator to inhibit transcription in E. coli. This inhibition can be relieved by adding lactose or isopropyl-β-D-thiogalactopyranoside (IPTG). lac repressor encoded by lacI
   4085..4115    -  promoter       lac promoter: promoter for the E. coli lac operon
   4130..4151    -  protein_bind   CAP binding site: CAP binding activates transcription in the presence of cAMP. E. coli catabolite activator protein
   4185..4437    -  terminator     NOS terminator: nopaline synthase terminator and poly(A) signal
   4444..4650    -  CDS            ocd (fragment): OCD_AGRFC - Experimental evidence at protein level: Swiss-Prot protein existence level 1. Catalyzes the conversion of L-ornithine into L-proline with release of ammonia. Is involved in the utilization of nopaline, a catabolic pathway that proceeds through L-arginine and L-ornithine to L-proline. Nopaline is a predominant opine in plant cells transformed with Ti plasmid pTiC58. From Agrobacterium fabrum (strain C58 / ATCC 33970) (Agrobacterium tumefaciens (strain C58)).
   4657..4806    -  CDS            ble (fragment): BLE_KLEPN - Experimental evidence at protein level: Swiss-Prot protein existence level 1. Binding protein with a strong affinity to the bleomycin family of antibiotics. Binds to CL990; an antimitotic-antibiotic compound. From Klebsiella pneumoniae.
   4827..5621    -  CDS            NeoR/KanR: aminoglycoside phosphotransferase from Tn5; aph(3')-II (or nptII); confers resistance to neomycin, kanamycin, and G418 (Geneticin®)
   5642..5825    -  promoter       NOS promoter: nopaline synthase promoter NOS promoter
   6031..6055    -  misc_feature   LB T-DNA repeat: left border repeat from nopaline C58 T-DNA
   6314..6337    +  promoter       Pc promoter (fragment): intI1 (promoter lies within the coding sequence); class 1 integron promoter
   6513..6569    +  CDS            GmR (fragment): gentamycin acetyltransferase; aacC1; confers resistance to gentamycin
   6580..7367    +  CDS            SmR (fragment): aminoglycoside adenylyltransferase (Murphy, 1985); aadA; confers resistance to spectinomycin and streptomycin
   7613..8201    +  rep_origin     ori: high-copy-number ColE1/pMB1/pBR322/pUC origin of replication
   8387..8527    -  misc_feature   bom: basis of mobility region from pBR322
   8629..8668    -  CDS            rop (fragment): Rop protein, which maintains plasmids at low copy number; rop
   8871..9065    -  rep_origin     pVS1 oriV: origin of replication for the Pseudomonas plasmid pVS1 (Heeb et al., 2000)
   9131..10204   -  CDS            pVS1 RepA: replication protein from the Pseudomonas plasmid pVS1 (Heeb et al., 2000)
  10633..11262   -  CDS            pVS1 StaA: stability protein from the Pseudomonas plasmid pVS1 (Heeb et al., 2000)
  11822..12223   -  CDS            Y4CG_SINFN (fragment): Protein inferred from homology: Swiss-Prot protein existence level 3. From Sinorhizobium fredii (strain NBRC 101917 / NGR234).
  12563..12587   -  misc_feature   RB T-DNA repeat: right border repeat from nopaline C58 T-DNA
  12653..12807   -  CDS            lacZα (fragment): LacZα fragment of β-galactosidase; lacZ fragment
  12810..12830   -  misc_feature   MCS (fragment): pUC18/19 multiple cloning site
  12836..13318   +  CDS            IBMP_CAMVB (fragment): Experimental evidence at protein level: Swiss-Prot protein existence level 1. Enhances the ribosomal termination-reinitiation event leading to the translation of major open reading frames on the polycistronic viral RNAs. From Cauliflower mosaic virus (strain Bari 1) (CaMV).
>Addgene plasmid #141299 | pRATIO1212 | addgene full sequence | sequence record 310160 | Addgene NGS Result
TGAGACTTTTCAACAAAGGGTAATATCCGGAAACCTCCTCGGATTCCATTGCCCAGCTATCTGTCACTTT
ATTGTGAAGATAGTGGAAAAGGAAGGTGGCTCCTACAAATGCCATCATTGCGATAAAGGAAAGGCCATCG
TTGAAGATGCCTCTGCCGACAGTGGTCCCAAAGATGGACCCCCACCCACGAGGAGCATCGTGGAAAAAGA
AGACGTTCCAACCACGTCTTCAAAGCAAGTGGATTGATGTGATATCTCCACTGACGTAAGGGATGACGCA
CAATCCCACTATCCTTCGCAAGACCCTTCCTCTATATAAGGAAGTTCATTTCATTTGGAGAGAACACGGG
GGACTCTAGAATGCCAAAAAAGAAGAGAAAGGTAGAAGACCCCACTAGTACAAGTTTGTACAAAAAAGCT
GAACGAGAAACGTAAAATGATATAAATATCAATATATTAAATTAGATTTTGCATAAAAAACAGACTACAT
AATACTGTAAAACACAACATATCCAGTCACTATGGCGGCCCCTCGAGGGGCCGCATTAGGCACCCCAGGC
TTTACACTTTATGCTTCCGGCTCGTATAATGTGTGGATTTTGAGTTAGGATCCGGCGAGATTTTCAGGAG
CTAAGGAAGCTAAAATGGAGAAAAAAATCACTGGATATACCACCGTTGATATATCCCAATGGCATCGTAA
AGAACATTTTGAGGCATTTCAGTCAGTTGCTCAATGTACCTATAACCAGACCGTTCAGCTGGATATTACG
GCCTTTTTAAAGACCGTAAAGAAAAATAAGCACAAGTTTTATCCGGCCTTTATTCACATTCTTGCCCGCC
TGATGAATGCTCATCCGGAATTCCGTATGGCAATGAAAGACGGTGAGCTGGTGATATGGGATAGTGTTCA
CCCTTGTTACACCGTTTTCCATGAGCAAACTGAAACGTTTTCATCGCTCTGGAGTGAATACCACGACGAT
TTCCGGCAGTTTCTACACATATATTCGCAAGATGTGGCGTGTTACGGTGAAAACCTGGCCTATTTCCCTA
AAGGGTTTATTGAGAATATGTTTTTCGTCTCAGCCAATCCCTGGGTGAGTTTCACCAGTTTTGATTTAAA
CGTGGCCAATATGGACAACTTCTTCGCCCCCGTTTTCACCATGGGCAAATATTATACGCAAGGCGACAAG
GTGCTGATGCCGCTGGCGATTCAGGTTCATCATGCCGTCTGTGATGGCTTCCATGTCGGCAGAATGCTTA
ATGAATTACAACAGTACTGCGATGAGTGGCAGGGCGGGGCGTAAAGATCTGGATCCGGCTTACTAAAAGC
CAGATAACAGTATGCGTATTTGCGCGCTGATTTTTGCGGTATAAGAATATATACTGATATGTATACCCGA
AGTATGTCAAAAAGAGGTGTGCTATGAAGCAGCGTATTACAGTGACAGTTGACAGCGACAGCTATCAGTT
GCTCAAGGCATATATGATGTCAATATCTCCGGTCTGGTAAGCACAACCATGCAGAATGAAGCCCGTCGTC
TGCGTGCCGAACGCTGGAAAGCGGAAAATCAGGAAGGGATGGCTGAGGTCGCCCGGTTTATTGAAATGAA
CGGCTCTTTTGCTGACGAGAACAGGGACTGGTGAAATGCAGTTTAAGGTTTACACCTATAAAAGAGAGAG
CCGTTATCGTCTGTTTGTGGATGTACAGAGTGATATTATTGACACGCCCGGGCGACGGATGGTGATCCCC
CTGGCCAGTGCACGTCTGCTGTCAGATAAAGTCTCCCGTGAACTTTACCCGGTGGTGCATATCGGGGATG
AAAGCTGGCGCATGATGACCACCGATATGGCCAGTGTGCCGGTCTCCGTTATCGGGGAAGAAGTGGCTGA
TCTCAGCCACCGCGAAAATGACATCAAAAACGCCATTAACCTGATGTTCTGGGGAATATAAATGTCAGGC
TCCCTTATACACAGCCAGTCTGCAGGTCGACCATAGTGACTGGATATGTTGTGTTTTACAGTATTATGTA
GTCTGTTTTTTATGCAAAATCTAATTTAATATATTGATATTTATATCATTTTACGTTTCTCGTTCAGCTT
TCTTGTACAAAGTGGTGGGCCCAATGGTGTCCAAGGGCGAAGCTGTGATTAAAGAATTTATGCGTTTTAA
GGTCCACATGGAAGGATCCATGAATGGACATGAATTCGAAATCGAGGGGGAGGGCGAGGGCCGACCTTAT
GAGGGTACACAGACCGCGAAGCTAAAGGTAACCAAGGGAGGCCCACTACCCTTTAGTTGGGACATACTCA
GCCCGCAGTTTATGTATGGCAGTCGTGCCTTTATAAAGCACCCAGCGGATATACCAGACTACTACAAACA
GTCCTTCCCAGAGGGGTTTAAATGGGAGCGAGTGATGAACTTTGAGGACGGTGGTGCTGTGACGGTAACT
CAGGACACATCACTCGAAGACGGGACTCTTATTTACAAAGTAAAACTGAGAGGGACCAATTTTCCACCAG
ATGGCCCCGTCATGCAAAAAAAGACGATGGGTTGGGAAGCATCTACAGAACGACTCTATCCCGAGGACGG
CGTCCTCAAAGGCGACATTAAAATGGCCTTGAGGTTGAAAGACGGTGGACGTTACTTGGCGGACTTCAAA
ACAACTTATAAAGCAAAAAAGCCAGTGCAAATGCCTGGAGCGTACAATGTAGATAGAAAACTTGATATAA
CGTCACATAATGAGGACTATACCGTGGTTGAGCAATACGAGAGGTCAGAAGGACGACACAGCACCGGCGG
TATGGACGAGTTGTACAAGACGCGTTCTAATGCCGCCGATGAGGTTGCGACTGGATCAGGTCTTTTAGCG
ATACATCCGACCGAAGCGCGACATAAACAAAAAATTGTAGCGCCGGTCAAACAAACCCTGAATTTCGACT
TACTCAAACTTGCGGGTGACGTAGAGTCAAATCCAGGGCCTGGTACCATGGTGAGCAAGGGCGAGGAGCT
GTTCACCGGGGTGGTGCCCATCCTGGTCGAGCTGGACGGCGACGTAAACGGCCACAAGTTCAGCGTGTCC
GGCGAGGGCGAGGGCGATGCCACCTACGGCAAGCTGACCCTGAAGCTGATCTGCACCACCGGCAAGCTGC
CCGTGCCCTGGCCCACCCTCGTGACCACCCTGGGCTACGGCCTGCAGTGCTTCGCCCGCTACCCCGACCA
CATGAAGCAGCACGACTTCTTCAAGTCCGCCATGCCCGAAGGCTACGTCCAGGAGCGCACCATCTTCTTC
AAGGACGACGGCAACTACAAGACCCGCGCCGAGGTGAAGTTCGAGGGCGACACCCTGGTGAACCGCATCG
AGCTGAAGGGCATCGACTTCAAGGAGGACGGCAACATCCTGGGGCACAAGCTGGAGTACAACTACAACAG
CCACAACGTCTATATCACCGCCGACAAGCAGAAGAACGGCATCAAGGCCAACTTCAAGATCCGCCACAAC
ATCGAGGACGGCGGCGTGCAGCTCGCCGACCACTACCAGCAGAACACCCCCATCGGCGACGGCCCCGTGC
TGCTGCCCGACAACCACTACCTGAGCTACCAGTCCGCCCTGAGCAAAGACCCCAACGAGAAGCGCGATCA
CATGGTCCTGCTGGAGTTCGTGACCGCCGCCGGGATCACTCTCGGCATGGACGAGCTGTACATTGCTGCA
GCGGCCTAAGAGCTCGAATTTCCCCGATCGTTCAAACATTTGGCAATAAAGTTTCTTAAGATTGAATCCT
GTTGCCGGTCTTGCGATGATTATCATATAATTTCTGTTGAATTACGTTAAGCATGTAATAATTAACATGT
AATGCATGACGTTATTTATGAGATGGGTTTTTATGATTAGAGTCCCGCAATTATACATTTAATACGCGAT
AGAAAACAAAATATAGCGCGCAAACTAGGATAAATTATCGCGCGCGGTGTCATCTATGTTACTAGATCGG
GAATTGGTTCCGGAACCAATTGGTTCCGGAACCAATTCGTAATCATGTCATAGCTGTTTCCTGTGTGAAA
TTGTTATCCGCTCACAATTCCACACAACATACGAGCCGGAAGCATAAAGTGTAAAGCCTGGGGTGCCTAA
TGAGTGAGCTAACTCACATTAGGCTGAATTAGGCGCGCCTATTTCTGAATTCCCGATCTAGTAACATAGA
TGACACCGCGCGCGATAATTTATCCTAGTTTGCGCGCTATATTTTGTTTTCTATCGCGTATTAAATGTAT
AATTGCGGGACTCTAATCATAAAAACCCATCTCATAAATAACGTCATGCATTACATGTTAATTATTACAT
GCTTAACGTAATTCAACAGAAATTATATGATAATCATCGCAAGACCGGCAACAGGATTCAATCTTAAGAA
ACTTTATTGCCAAATGTTTGAACGATCGGGGATCATCCGGGTCTGTGGCGGGAACTCCACGAAAATATCC
GAACGCAGCAAGATATCGCGGTGCATCTCGGTCTTGCCTGGGCAGTCGCCGCCGACGCCGTTGATGTGGA
CGCCGGGCCCGATCATATTGTCGCTCAGGATCGTGGCGTTGTGCTTGTCGGCCGTTGCTGTCGTAATGAT
ATCGGCACCTTCGACCGCCTGTTCCGCAGAGATCCCGTGGGCGAAGAACTCCAGCATGAGATCCCCGCGC
TGGAGGATCATCCAGCCGGCGTCCCGGAAAACGATTCCGAAGCCCAACCTTTCATAGAAGGCGGCGGTGG
AATCGAAATCTCGTGATGGCAGGTTGGGCGTCGCTTGGTCGGTCATTTCGAACCCCAGAGTCCCGCTCAG
AAGAACTCGTCAAGAAGGCGATAGAAGGCGATGCGCTGCGAATCGGGAGCGGCGATACCGTAAAGCACGA
GGAAGCGGTCAGCCCATTCGCCGCCAAGCTCTTCAGCAATATCACGGGTAGCCAACGCTATGTCCTGATA
GCGGTCCGCCACACCCAGCCGGCCACAGTCGATGAATCCAGAAAAGCGGCCATTTTCCACCATGATATTC
GGCAAGCAGGCATCGCCATGGGTCACGACGAGATCATCGCCGTCGGGCATGCGCGCCTTGAGCCTGGCGA
ACAGTTCGGCTGGCGCGAGCCCCTGATGCTCTTCGTCCAGATCATCCTGATCGACAAGACCGGCTTCCAT
CCGAGTACGTGCTCGCTCGATGCGATGTTTCGCTTGGTGGTCGAATGGGCAGGTAGCCGGATCAAGCGTA
TGCAGCCGCCGCATTGCATCAGCCATGATGGATACTTTCTCGGCAGGAGCAAGGTGAGATGACAGGAGAT
CCTGCCCCGGCACTTCGCCCAATAGCAGCCAGTCCCTTCCCGCTTCAGTGACAACGTCGAGCACAGCTGC
GCAAGGAACGCCCGTCGTGGCCAGCCACGATAGCCGCGCTGCCTCGTCCTGCAGTTCATTCAGGGCACCG
GACAGGTCGGTCTTGACAAAAAGAACCGGGCGCCCCTGCGCTGACAGCCGGAACACGGCGGCATCAGAGC
AGCCGATTGTCTGTTGTGCCCAGTCATAGCCGAATAGCCTCTCCACCCAAGCGGCCGGAGAACCTGCGTG
CAATCCATCTTGTTCAATCATGCGAAACGATCCAGATCCGGTGCAGATTATTTGGATTGAGAGTGAATAT
GAGACTCTAATTGGATACCGAGGGGAATTTATGGAACGTCAGTGGAGCATTTTTGACAAGAAATATTTGC
TAGCTGATAGTGACCTTAGGCGACTTTTGAACGCGCAATAATGGTTTCTGACGTATGTGCTTAGCTCATT
AAACTCCAGAAACCCGCGGCTGAGTGGCTCCTTCAACGTTGCGGTTCTGTCAGTTCCAAACGTAAAACGG
CTTGTCCCGCGTCATCGGCGGGGGTCATAACGTGACTCCCTTAATTCTCCGCTCATGATGAATTCAGAAA
TAAATTCAGCCTAATTCGGCGTTAATTCAGTACATTAAAAACGTCCGCAATGTGTTATTAAGTTGTCTAA
GCGTCAATTTGTTTACACCACAATATATCCTGCCACCAGCCAGCCAACAGCTCCCCGACCGGCAGCTCGG
CACAAAATCACCACTCGATACAGGCAGCCCATCAGTCCGGGACGGCGTCAGCGGGAGAGCCGTTGTAAGG
CGGCAGACTTTGCTCATGTTACCGATGCTATTCGGAAGAACGGCAACTAAGCTGCCGGGTTTGAAACACG
GATGATCTCGCGGAGGGTAGCATGTTGATTGTAACGATGACAGAGCGTTGCTGCCTGTGATCAATTCGGG
CACGAACCCAGTGGACATAAGCCTGTTCGGTTCGTAAGCTGTAATGCAAGTAGCGTATGCGCTCACGCAA
CTGGTCCAGAACCTTGACCGAACGCAGCGGTGGTAACGGCGCAGTGGCGGTTTTCATGGCTTGTTATGAC
TGTTTTTTTGGGGTACAGTCTATGCCTCGGGCATCCAAGCAGCAAGCGCGTTACGCCGTGGGTCGATGTT
TGATGTTATGGAGCAGCAACGATGTTACGCAGCAGGGCAGTCGCCCTAAAACAAAGTTAAACATCATGGG
GGAAGCGGTGATCGCCGAAGTATCGACTCAACTATCAGAGGTAGTTGGCGTCATCGAGCGCCATCTCGAA
CCGACGTTGCTGGCCGTACATTTGTACGGCTCCGCAGTGGATGGCGGCCTGAAGCCACACAGTGATATTG
ATTTGCTGGTTACGGTGACCGTAAGGCTTGATGAAACAACGCGGCGAGCTTTGATCAACGACCTTTTGGA
AACTTCGGCTTCCCCTGGAGAGAGCGAGATTCTCCGCGCTGTAGAAGTCACCATTGTTGTGCACGACGAC
ATCATTCCGTGGCGTTATCCAGCTAAGCGCGAACTGCAATTTGGAGAATGGCAGCGCAATGACATTCTTG
CAGGTATCTTCGAGCCAGCCACGATCGACATTGATCTGGCTATCTTGCTGACAAAAGCAAGAGAACATAG
CGTTGCCTTGGTAGGTCCAGCGGCGGAGGAACTCTTTGATCCGGTTCCTGAACAGGATCTATTTGAGGCG
CTAAATGAAACCTTAACGCTATGGAACTCGCCGCCCGACTGGGCTGGCGATGAGCGAAATGTAGTGCTTA
CGTTGTCCCGCATTTGGTACAGCGCAGTAACCGGCAAAATCGCGCCGAAGGATGTCGCTGCCGACTGGGC
AATGGAGCGCCTGCCGGCCCAGTATCAGCCCGTCATACTTGAAGCTAGACAGGCTTATCTTGGACAAGAA
GAAGATCGCTTGGCCTCGCGCGCAGATCAGTTGGAAGAATTTGTCCACTACGTGAAAGGCGAGATCACCA
AGGTAGTCGGCAAATAATGTCTAGCTAGAAATTCGTTCAAGCCGACGCCGCTTCGCGGCGCGGCTTAACT
CAAGCGTTAGATGCACTAAGCACATAATTGCTCACAGCCAAACTATCAGGTCAAGTCTGCTTTTATTATT
TTTAAGCGTGCATAATAAGCCCTACACAAATTGGGAGATATATCATGCATGACCAAAATCCCTTAACGTG
AGTTTTCGTTCCACTGAGCGTCAGACCCCGTAGAAAAGATCAAAGGATCTTCTTGAGATCCTTTTTTTCT
GCGCGTAATCTGCTGCTTGCAAACAAAAAAACCACCGCTACCAGCGGTGGTTTGTTTGCCGGATCAAGAG
CTACCAACTCTTTTTCCGAAGGTAACTGGCTTCAGCAGAGCGCAGATACCAAATACTGTCCTTCTAGTGT
AGCCGTAGTTAGGCCACCACTTCAAGAACTCTGTAGCACCGCCTACATACCTCGCTCTGCTAATCCTGTT
ACCAGTGGCTGCTGCCAGTGGCGATAAGTCGTGTCTTACCGGGTTGGACTCAAGACGATAGTTACCGGAT
AAGGCGCAGCGGTCGGGCTGAACGGGGGGTTCGTGCACACAGCCCAGCTTGGAGCGAACGACCTACACCG
AACTGAGATACCTACAGCGTGAGCTATGAGAAAGCGCCACGCTTCCCGAAGGGAGAAAGGCGGACAGGTA
TCCGGTAAGCGGCAGGGTCGGAACAGGAGAGCGCACGAGGGAGCTTCCAGGGGGAAACGCCTGGTATCTT
TATAGTCCTGTCGGGTTTCGCCACCTCTGACTTGAGCGTCGATTTTTGTGATGCTCGTCAGGGGGGCGGA
GCCTATGGAAAAACGCCAGCAACGCGGCCTTTTTACGGTTCCTGGCCTTTTGCTGGCCTTTTGCTCACAT
GTTCTTTCCTGCGTTATCCCCTGATTCTGTGGATAACCGTATTACCGCCTTTGAGTGAGCTGATACCGCT
CGCCGCAGCCGAACGACCGAGCGCAGCGAGTCAGTGAGCGAGGAAGCGGAAGAGCGCCTGATGCGGTATT
TTCTCCTTACGCATCTGTGCGGTATTTCACACCGCATATGGTGCACTCTCAGTACAATCTGCTCTGATGC
CGCATAGTTAAGCCAGTATACACTCCGCTATCGCTACGTGACTGGGTCATGGCTGCGCCCCGACACCCGC
CAACACCCGCTGACGCGCCCTGACGGGCTTGTCTGCTCCCGGCATCCGCTTACAGACAAGCTGTGACCGT
CTCCGGGAGCTGCATGTGTCAGAGGTTTTCACCGTCATCACCGAAACGCGCGAGGCAGGGTGCCTTGATG
TGGGCGCCGGCGGTCGAGTGGCGACGGCGCGGCTTGTCCGCGCCCTGGTAGATTGCCTGGCCGTAGGCCA
GCCATTTTTGAGCGGCCAGCGGCCGCGATAGGCCGACGCGAAGCGGCGGGGCGTAGGGAGCGCAGCGACC
GAAGGGTAGGCGCTTTTTGCAGCTCTTCGGCTGTGCGCTGGCCAGACAGTTATGCACAGGCCAGGCGGGT
TTTAAGAGTTTTAATAAGTTTTAAAGAGTTTTAGGCGGAAAAATCGCCTTTTTTCTCTTTTATATCAGTC
ACTTACATGTGTGACCGGTTCCCAATGTACGGCTTTGGGTTCCCAATGTACGGGTTCCGGTTCCCAATGT
ACGGCTTTGGGTTCCCAATGTACGTGCTATCCACAGGAAAGAGACCTTTTCGACCTTTTTCCCCTGCTAG
GGCAATTTGCCCTAGCATCTGCTCCGTACATTAGGAACCGGCGGATGCTTCGCCCTCGATCAGGTTGCGG
TAGCGCATGACTAGGATCGGGCCAGCCTGCCCCGCCTCCTCCTTCAAATCGTACTCCGGCAGGTCATTTG
ACCCGATCAGCTTGCGCACGGTGAAACAGAACTTCTTGAACTCTCCGGCGCTGCCACTGCGTTCGTAGAT
CGTCTTGAACAACCATCTGGCTTCTGCCTTGCCTGCGGCGCGGCGTGCCAGGCGGTAGAGAAAACGGCCG
ATGCCGGGATCGATCAAAAAGTAATCGGGGTGAACCGTCAGCACGTCCGGGTTCTTGCCTTCTGTGATCT
CGCGGTACATCCAATCAGCTAGCTCGATCTCGATGTACTCCGGCCGCCCGGTTTCGCTCTTTACGATCTT
GTAGCGGCTAATCAAGGCTTCACCCTCGGATACCGTCACCAGGCGGCCGTTCTTGGCCTTCTTCGTACGC
TGCATGGCAACGTGCGTGGTGTTTAACCGAATGCAGGTTTCTACCAGGTCGTCTTTCTGCTTTCCGCCAT
CGGCTCGCCGGCAGAACTTGAGTACGTCCGCAACGTGTGGACGGAACACGCGGCCGGGCTTGTCTCCCTT
CCCTTCCCGGTATCGGTTCATGGATTCGGTTAGATGGGAAACCGCCATCAGTACCAGGTCGTAATCCCAC
ACACTGGCCATGCCGGCCGGCCCTGCGGAAACCTCTACGTGCCCGTCTGGAAGCTCGTAGCGGATCACCT
CGCCAGCTCGTCGGTCACGCTTCGACAGACGGAAAACGGCCACGTCCATGATGCTGCGACTATCGCGGGT
GCCCACGTCATAGAGCATCGGAACGAAAAAATCTGGTTGCTCGTCGCCCTTGGGCGGCTTCCTAATCGAC
GGCGCACCGGCTGCCGGCGGTTGCCGGGATTCTTTGCGGATTCGATCAGCGGCCGCTTGCCACGATTCAC
CGGGGCGTGCTTCTGCCTCGATGCGTTGCCGCTGGGCGGCCTGCGCGGCCTTCAACTTCTCCACCAGGTC
ATCACCCAGCGCCGCGCCGATTTGTACCGGGCCGGATGGTTTGCGACCGCTCACGCCGATTCCTCGGGCT
TGGGGGTTCCAGTGCCATTGCAGGGCCGGCAGACAACCCAGCCGCTTACGCCTGGCCAACCGCCCGTTCC
TCCACACATGGGGCATTCCACGGCGTCGGTGCCTGGTTGTTCTTGATTTTCCATGCCGCCTCCTTTAGCC
GCTAAAATTCATCTACTCATTTATTCATTTGCTCATTTACTCTGGTAGCTGCGCGATGTATTCAGATAGC
AGCTCGGTAATGGTCTTGCCTTGGCGTACCGCGTACATCTTCAGCTTGGTGTGATCCTCCGCCGGCAACT
GAAAGTTGACCCGCTTCATGGCTGGCGTGTCTGCCAGGCTGGCCAACGTTGCAGCCTTGCTGCTGCGTGC
GCTCGGACGGCCGGCACTTAGCGTGTTTGTGCTTTTGCTCATTTTCTCTTTACCTCATTAACTCAAATGA
GTTTTGATTTAATTTCAGCGGCCAGCGCCTGGACCTCGCGGGCAGCGTCGCCCTCGGGTTCTGATTCAAG
AACGGTTGTGCCGGCGGCGGCAGTGCCTGGGTAGCTCACGCGCTGCGTGATACGGGACTCAAGAATGGGC
AGCTCGTACCCGGCCAGCGCCTCGGCAACCTCACCGCCGATGCGCGTGCCTTTGATCGCCCGCGACACGA
CAAAGGCCGCTTGTAGCCTTCCATCCGTGACCTCAATGCGCTGCTTAACCAGCTCCACCAGGTCGGCGGT
GGCCCATATGTCGTAAGGGCTTGGCTGCACCGGAATCAGCACGAAGTCGGCTGCCTTGATCGCGGACACA
GCCAAGTCCGCCGCCTGGGGCGCTCCGTCGATCACTACGAAGTCGCGCCGGCCGATGGCCTTCACGTCGC
GGTCAATCGTCGGGCGGTCGATGCCGACAACGGTTAGCGGTTGATCTTCCCGCACGGCCGCCCAATCGCG
GGCACTGCCCTGGGGATCGGAATCGACTAACAGAACATCGGCCCCGGCGAGTTGCAGGGCGCGGGCTAGA
TGGGTTGCGATGGTCGTCTTGCCTGACCCGCCTTTCTGGTTAAGTACAGCGATAACCTTCATGCGTTCCC
CTTGCGTATTTGTTTATTTACTCATCGCATCATATACGCAGCGACCGCATGACGCAAGCTGTTTTACTCA
AATACACATCACCTTTTTAGACGGCGGCGCTCGGTTTCTTCAGCGGCCAAGCTGGCCGGCCAGGCCGCCA
GCTTGGCATCAGACAAACCGGCCAGGATTTCATGCAGCCGCACGGTTGAGACGTGCGCGGGCGGCTCGAA
CACGTACCCGGCCGCGATCATCTCCGCCTCGATCTCTTCGGTAATGAAAAACGGTTCGTCCTGGCCGTCC
TGGTGCGGTTTCATGCTTGTTCCTCTTGGCGTTCATTCTCGGCGGCCGCCAGGGCGTCGGCCTCGGTCAA
TGCGTCCTCACGGAAGGCACCGCGCCGCCTGGCCTCGGTGGGCGTCACTTCCTCGCTGCGCTCAAGTGCG
CGGTACAGGGTCGAGCGATGCACGCCAAGCAGTGCAGCCGCCTCTTTCACGGTGCGGCCTTCCTGGTCGA
TCAGCTCGCGGGCGTGCGCGATCTGTGCCGGGGTGAGGGTAGGGCGGGGGCCAAACTTCACGCCTCGGGC
CTTGGCGGCCTCGCGCCCGCTCCGGGTGCGGTCGATGATTAGGGAACGCTCGAACTCGGCAATGCCGGCG
AACACGGTCAACACCATGCGGCCGGCCGGCGTGGTGGTGTCGGCCCACGGCTCTGCCAGGCTACGCAGGC
CCGCGCCGGCCTCCTGGATGCGCTCGGCAATGTCCAGTAGGTCGCGGGTGCTGCGGGCCAGGCGGTCTAG
CCTGGTCACTGTCACAACGTCGCCAGGGCGTAGGTGGTCAAGCATCCTGGCCAGCTCCGGGCGGTCGCGC
CTGGTGCCGGTGATCTTCTCGGAAAACAGCTTGGTGCAGCCGGCCGCGTGCAGTTCGGCCCGTTGGTTGG
TCAAGTCCTGGTCGTCGGTGCTGACGCGGGCATAGCCCAGCAGGCCAGCGGCGGCGCTCTTGTTCATGGC
GTAATGTCTCCGGTTCTAGTCGCAAGTATTCTACTTTATGCGACTAAAACACGCGACAAGAAAACGCCAG
GAAAAGGGCAGGGCGGCAGCCTGTCGCGTAACTTAGGACTTGTGCGACATGTCGTTTTCAGAAGACGGCT
GCACTGAACGTCAGAAGCCGACTGCACTATAGCAGCGGAGGGGTTGGATCAAAGTACTTTGATCCCGAGG
GGAACCCTGTGGTTGGCATGCACATACAAATGGACGAACGGATAAACCTTTTCACGCCCTTTTAAATATC
CGATTATTCTAATAAACGCTCTTTTCTCTTAGGTTTACCCGCCAATATATCCTGTCAAACACTGATAGTT
TAAACTGAAGGCGGGAAACGACAATCTGATCCAAGCTCAAGCTGCTCTAGCATTCGCCATTCAGGCTGCG
CAACTGTTGGGAAGGGCGATCGGTGCGGGCCTCTTCGCTATTACGCCAGCTGGCGAAAGGGGGATGTGCT
GCAAGGCGATTAAGTTGGGTAACGCCAGGGTTTTCCCAGTCACGACGTTGTAAAACGACGGCCAGTGCCA
AGCTTGCATGCCTGCAGGTCCCCAGATTAGCCTTTTCAATTTCAGAAAGAATGCTAACCCACAGATGGTT
AGAGAGGCTTACGCAGCAGGTCTCATCAAGACGATCTACCCGAGCAATAATCTCCAGGAAATCAAATACC
TTCCCAAGAAGGTTAAAGATGCAGTCAAAAGATTCAGGACTAACTGCATCAAGAACACAGAGAAAGATAT
ATTTCTCAAGATCAGAAGTACTATTCCAGTATGGACGATTCAAGGCTTGCTTCACAAACCAAGGCAAGTA
ATAGAGATTGGAGTCTCTAAAAAGGTAGTTCCCACTGAATCAAAGGCCATGGAGTCAAAGATTCAAATAG
AGGACCTAACAGAACTCGCCGTAAAGACTGGCGAACAGTTCATACAGAGTCTCTTACGACTCAATGACAA
GAAGAAAATCTTCGTCAACATGGTGGAGCACGACACACTTGTCTACTCCAAAAATATCAAAGATACAGTC
TCAGAAGACCAAAGGGCAAT
